>Addgene plasmid #50729 | pGFP Cas | addgene full sequence | sequence record 340937 | Addgene NGS Result
GACTGGAAAGCGGGCAGTGAGCGCAACGCAATTAATGTGAGTTAGCTCACTCATTAGGCACCCCAGGCTT
TACACTTTATGCTTCCGGCTCGTATGTTGTGTGGAATTGTGAGCGGATAACAATTTCACACAGGAAACAG
CTATGACATGATTACGAATTAATTCGAGCTCGCCCGACATTGATTATTGACTAGTTATTAATAGTAATCA
ATTACGGGGTCATTAGTTCATAGCCCATATATGGAGTTCCGCGTTACATAACTTACGGTAAATGGCCCGC
CTGGCTGACCGCCCAACGACCCCCGCCCATTGACGTCAATAATGACGTATGTTCCCATAGTAACGCCAAT
AGGGACTTTCCATTGACGTCAATGGGTGGAGTATTTACGGTAAACTGCCCACTTGGCAGTACATCAAGTG
TATCATATGCCAAGTACGCCCCCTATTGACGTCAATGACGGTAAATGGCCCGCCTGGCATTATGCCCAGT
ACATGACCTTATGGGACTTTCCTACTTGGCAGTACATCTACGTATTAGTCATCGCTATTACCATGGTGAT
GCGGTTTTGGCAGTACATCAATGGGCGTGGATAGCGGTTTGACTCACGGGGATTTCCAAGTCTCCACCCC
ATTGACGTCAATGGGAGTTTGTTTTGGCACCAAAATCAACGGGACTTTCCAAAATGTCGTAACAACTCCG
CCCCATTGACGCAAATGGGCGGTAGGCGTGTACGGTGGGAGGTCTATATAAGCAGAGCTCGTTTAGTGAA
CCGTCAGATCGCCTGGAGACGCCATCCACGCTGTTTTGACCTCCATAGAAGACACCGGGACCGATCCAGC
CTCCGCGGCCGGGAACGGTGCATTGGAACGCGGATTCCCCGTGCCAAGAGTGACGTAAGTACCGCCTATA
GAGTCTATAGGCCCACCCCCTTGGCTTCGTTAGAACGCGGCTACAATTAATACATAACCTTATGTATCAT
ACACATACGATTTAGGTGACACTATAGAATAACATCCACTTTGCCTTTCTCTCCACAGGTGTCCACTCCC
AGGTCCAACTGCACCTCGGTTCTATCGATTCAGCCGCCACCATGGTGAGCAAGGGCGAGGAGCTGTTCAC
CGGGGTGGTGCCCATCCTGGTCGAGCTGGACGGCGACGTAAACGGCCACAAGTTCAGCGTGTCCGGCGAG
GGCGAGGGCGATGCCACCTACGGCAAGCTGACCCTGAAGTTCATCTGCACCACCGGCAAGCTGCCCGTGC
CCTGGCCCACCCTCGTGACCACCTTCGCCTACGGCCTGCAGTGCTTCGCCCGCTACCCCGACCACATGAA
GCAGCACGACTTCTTCAAGTCCGCCATGCCCGAAGGCTACGTCCAGGAGCGCACCATCTTCTTCAAGGAC
GACGGCAACTACAAGACCCGCGCCGAGGTGAAGTTCGAGGGCGACACCCTGGTGAACCGCATCGAGCTGA
AGGGCATCGACTTCAAGGAGGACGGCAACATCCTGGGGCACAAGCTGGAGTACAACTACAACAGCCACAA
CGTCTATATCATGGCCGACAAGCAGAAGAACGGCATCAAGGTGAACTTCAAGATCCGCCACAACATCGAG
GACGGCAGCGTGCAGCTCGCCGACCACTACCAGCAGAACACCCCCATCGGCGACGGCCCCGTGCTGCTGC
CCGACAACCACTACCTGAGCACCCAGTCCGCCCTGAGCAAAGACCCCAACGAGAAGCGCGATCACATGGT
CCTGCTGGAGTTCGTGACCGCCGCCGGGATCACTCTCGGCATGGACGAGCTGTACAAGGGAGGCGGATCC
ATGAAGTACCTGAACGTGCTGGCCAAAGCCCTCTATGACAACGTAGCTGAGTCTCCGGATGAACTCTCCT
TCCGAAAGGGTGACATCATGACAGTGCTCGAGCGGGACACTCAGGGCCTGGATGGCTGGTGGCTCTGCTC
ACTGCATGGGCGCCAGGGCATTGTGCCTGGTAACCGCCTCAAGATTCTGGTTGGCATGTATGACAAGAAG
CCAGCAGCACCTGGACCAGGCCCACCTGCCACCCCACCCCAGCCCCAGCCCAGCCTTCCCCAGGGCGTCC
ATACTCCAGTGCCTCCAGCTTCCCAGTACAGTCCCATGCTCCCCACTGCATACCAACCCCAACCTGACAA
TGTGTACCTGGTACCCACTCCCAGCAAGACTCAGCAAGGTCTCTACCAAGCCCCTGGGCCCAACCCACAG
TTCCAGTCACCCCCAGCCAAACAAACATCCACATTCTCAAAGCAAACACCTCATCACTCATTTCCCAGCC
CTGCCACAGACCTTTACCAGGTGCCTCCAGGGCCTGGAAGTCCAGCCCAGGACATTTACCAGGTGCCACC
TTCCGCTGGCACAGGGCATGACATCTACCAAGTCCCTCCATCTTTGGACACCCGCAGCTGGGAGGGAACG
AAGCCACCGGCAAAGGTGGTGGTACCTACTCGAGTGGGACAGGGCTATGTGTACGAGGCCTCCCAGGCAG
AACAGGATGAGTACGACACCCCGCGCCACCTGCTAGCTCCAGGTTCCCAGGACATCTATGATGTGCCCCC
TGTTCGAGGACTGCTTCCCAACCAGTATGGCCAGGAGGTATATGACACCCCGCCTATGGCAGTCAAAGGC
CCCAATGGCCGAGACCCGTTGTTGGATGTGTATGACGTGCCCCCTAGTGTGGAGAAAGGCCTGCCGCCGT
CCAACCATCATTCGGTGTATGATGTTCCTCCTTCTGTGAGCAAGGATGTGCCTGATGGCCCACTGCTGCG
TGAGGAAACATATGATGTACCCCCTGCCTTCGCCAAACCCAAGCCTTTTGATCCGACCCGACATCCATTA
ATCCTCGCTGCACCTCCTCCGGACTCCCCACCAGCTGAGGATGTGTATGATGTGCCACCCCCTGCTCCTG
ACCTCTATGATGTGCCCCCTGGTTTGCGGCGGCCTGGCCCTGGAACACTGTATGACGTGCCTCGAGAGCG
GGTGCTCCCTCCTGAGGTGGCTGATGGGAGTGTAATTGATGATGGTGTGTATGCTGTGCCCCCACCAGCC
GAGCGAGAGGCGCCAACAGATGGCAAGCGCCTGTCGGCCTCTAGCACGGGCAGCACACGCAGCAGCCAAT
CGGCGTCTTCCTTGGAGGTAGTGGTGCCAGGTCGGGAGCCCCTGGAGCTGGAAGTTGCTGTGGAGACCCT
GGCTCGGCTACAGCAGGGTGTGAGCACCACCGTAGCCCACCTTCTGGACCTGGTGGGCAGTGCCAGTGGC
CCCGGGGGCTGGCGTAGTACCTCTGAGCCCCAGGAGCCTCCCGTGCAGGACCTGAAAGCTGCAGTGGCCG
CAGTTCATGGGGCAGTACATGAGCTCCTGGAGTTTGCCCGCAGTGCAGTGAGCAGTGCCACTCACACTTC
TGACCGCACTTTGCACGCCAAGCTTAGCCGGCAGCTACAGAAGATGGAGGATGTGTACCAGACACTGGTG
GTCCATGGTCAGGTCCTTGACAGTGGCCGGGGAGGTCCAGGATTCACTCTGGACGACCTGGACCGCCTGG
TGGCCTGCTCACGGGCTGTGCCCGAGGATGCCAAGCAGCTGGCCTCCTTTTTGCATGGTAATGCCTCGCT
GCTTTTCAGACGGACCAAAGCCCCTGGCCCCGGGCCTGAGGGCAGCAGCTCCCTGCACCTCAACCCCACC
GATAAAGCCAGCAGCATCCAGTCACGCCCTCTACCCTCACCTCCAAAGTTCACCTCCCAGGACTCTCCGG
ATGGCCAGTATGAGAACAGTGAAGGGGGTTGGATGGAGGACTATGACTACGTTCATCTGCAGGGGAAGGA
GGAATTTGAGAAGACCCAGAAGGAACTGCTGGAAAAGGGCAACATCGTGCGACAGGGAAAAGGCCAACTG
GAGCTGCAGCAGCTGAAACAGTTTGAGCGACTGGAGCAGGAGGTGTCTCGTCCCATAGACCATGACCTGG
CCAACTGGACACCAGCCCAGCCCCTTGTGCCGGGGCGGACAGGGGGACTGGGGCCTTCAGACCGACAGCT
GCTGCTCTTCTACTTGGAGCAGTGTGAGGCCAACCTGACCACACTGACAGATGCGGTGGACGCCTTCTTC
ACCGCAGTGGCCACCAACCAGCCACCCAAGATCTTTGTGGCACACAGCAAGTTTGTCATTCTTAGTGCAC
ACAAGCTTGTGTTCATTGGGGACACACTGTCACGGCAGGCAAAGGCAGCTGATGTGCGAAGCCAAGTGAC
CCACTACAGCAATCTGCTGTGTGACCTCCTGCGTGGCATCGTGGCCACCACCAAGGCCGCTGCCCTGCAG
TACCCATCCCCATCTGCTGCCCAGGACATGGTAGACAGGGTCAAGGAGCTAGGCCACAGCACTCAGCAGT
TCCGCCGTGTCCTGGGCCAGCTGGCTGCCGCCGACTACAAGGACGACGATGACAAGTGAAAGCAGAAGAC
TGGGCTGTGAGGCTGGGGAGTGGGTAGCGGTGGTGTGAGCTACCCAGGCGCTCGTCTTGAAGTGGAGATC
CTGCAGGTTTGGGGACAGGTAACCCCAGCTCTGCTTTGGGCCTGGTGCCCTCAACTGTCCAGGGATTTGT
ACATATTTATATCAAGGCAGGATGCAGAATGCCTCCTCGGAGAGGCTGAGGAGCCCCGTCAGAGTGGACC
ATGGGCTGGGATCACCAGGGTTGGGGCACATGGGCTCCAGTCCACAGGGCTCCCTGGGACAGGAAGTACA
GTGTGGTGTACACCTCTGCACCAAGAAAACCTAAAGAACTATTTTTCACTATTGATTTTTTTCCAATCAT
TTGACTAATAGTCTACATTTAATAAAATTTTAAAAAAAAAAAAAAAAAGGATCCGCGGCCGCCGAATTCT
AGAGTCGACCTGCAGAAGCTAGCTTGGCCGCCATGGCCCAACTTGTTTATTGCAGCTTATAATGGTTACA
AATAAAGCAATAGCATCACAAATTTCACAAATAAAGCATTTTTTTCACTGCATTCTAGTTGTGGTTTGTC
CAAACTCATCAATGTATCTTATCATGTCTGGATCGGGAATTAATTCGGCGCAGCACCATGGCCTGAAATA
ACCTCTGAAAGAGGAACTTGGTTAGGTACCTTCTGAGGCGGAAAGAACCAGCTGTGGAATGTGTGTCAGT
TAGGGTGTGGAAAGTCCCCAGGCTCCCCAGCAGGCAGAAGTATGCAAAGCATGCATCTCAATTAGTCAGC
AACCAGGTGTGGAAAGTCCCCAGGCTCCCCAGCAGGCAGAAGTATGCAAAGCATGCATCTCAATTAGTCA
GCAACCATAGTCCCGCCCCTAACTCCGCCCATCCCGCCCCTAACTCCGCCCAGTTCCGCCCATTCTCCGC
CCCATGGCTGACTAATTTTTTTTATTTATGCAGAGGCCGAGGCCGCCTCGGCCTCTGAGCTATTCCAGAA
GTAGTGAGGAGGCTTTTTTGGAGGCCTAGGCTTTTGCAAAAAGCTGTTAACAGCTTGGCACTGGCCGTCG
TTTTACAACGTCGTGACTGGGAAAACCCTGGCGTTACCCAACTTAATCGCCTTGCAGCACATCCCCCTTT
CGCCAGCTGGCGTAATAGCGAAGAGGCCCGCACCGATCGCCCTTCCCAACAGTTGCGCAGCCTGAATGGC
GAATGGCGCCTGATGCGGTATTTTCTCCTTACGCATCTGTGCGGTATTTCACACCGCATA
[142 nt withheld, positions 5731-5872]
C
[141 nt withheld, positions 5874-6014]
CCTTTGACGTTGGAGTCCACGTTCTTT
[37 nt withheld, positions 6042-6078]
ACCCTATCTCGGGCTATTCTTTTGATTTATAAGGGATTTTGCCGATTTCGGCCTATTGGTTAAAAAATGA
GCTGATTTAACAAAAATTTAACGCGAATTTTAACAAAATATTAACGTTTACAATTTTATGGTGCACTCTC
AGTACAATCTGCTCTGATGCCGCATAGTTAAGCCAGCCCCGACACCCGCCAACACCCGCTGACGCGCCCT
GACGGGCTTGTCTGCTCCCGGCATCCGCTTACAGACAAGCTGTGACCGTCTCCGGGAGCTGCATGTGTCA
GAGGTTTTCACCGTCATCACCGAAACGCGCGAGACGAAAGGGCCTCGTGATACGCCTATTTTTATAGGTT
AATGTCATGATAATAATGGTTTCTTAGACGTCAGGTGGCACTTTTCGGGGAAATGTGCGCGGAACCCCTA
TTTGTTTATTTTTCTAAATACATTCAAATATGTATCCGCTCATGAGACAATAACCCTGATAAATGCTTCA
ATAATATTGAAAAAGGAAGAGTATGAGTATTCAACATTTCCGTGTCGCCCTTATTCCCTTTTTTGCGGCA
TTTTGCCTTCCTGTTTTTGCTCACCCAGAAACGCTGGTGAAAGTAAAAGATGCTGAAGATCAGTTGGGTG
CACGAGTGGGTTACATCGAACTGGATCTCAACAGCGGTAAGATCCTTGAGAGTTTTCGCCCCGAAGAACG
TTTTCCAATGATGAGCACTTTTAAAGTTCTGCTATGTGGCGCGGTATTATCCCGTATTGACGCCGGGCAA
GAGCAACTCGGTCGCCGCATACACTATTCTCAGAATGACTTGGTTGAGTACTCACCAGTCACAGAAAAGC
ATCTTACGGATGGCATGACAGTAAGAGAATTATGCAGTGCTGCCATAACCATGAGTGATAACACTGCGGC
CAACTTACTTCTGACAACGATCGGAGGACCGAAGGAGCTAACCGCTTTTTTGCACAACATGGGGGATCAT
GTAACTCGCCTTGATCGTTGGGAACCGGAGCTGAATGAAGCCATACCAAACGACGAGCGTGACACCACGA
TGCCTGTAGCAATGGCAACAACGTTGCGCAAACTATTAACTGGCGAACTACTTACTCTAGCTTCCCGGCA
ACAATTAATAGACTGGATGGAGGCGGATAAAGTTGCAGGACCACTTCTGCGCTCGGCCCTTCCGGCTGGC
TGGTTTATTGCTGATAAATCTGGAGCCGGTGAGCGTGGGTCTCGCGGTATCATTGCAGCACTGGGGCCAG
ATGGTAAGCCCTCCCGTATCGTAGTTATCTACACGACGGGGAGTCAGGCAACTATGGATGAACGAAATAG
ACAGATCGCTGAGATAGGTGCCTCACTGATTAAGCATTGGTAACTGTCAGACCAAGTTTACTCATATATA
CTTTAGATTGATTTAAAACTTCATTTTTAATTTAAAAGGATCTAGGTGAAGATCCTTTTTGATAATCTCA
TGACCAAAATCCCTTAACGTGAGTTTTCGTTCCACTGAGCGTCAGACCCCGTAGAAAAGATCAAAGGATC
TTCTTGAGATCCTTTTTTTCTGCGCGTAATCTGCTGCTTGCAAACAAAAAAACCACCGCTACCAGCGGTG
GTTTGTTTGCCGGATCAAGAGCTACCAACTCTTTTTCCGAAGGTAACTGGCTTCAGCAGAGCGCAGATAC
CAAATACTGTTCTTCTAGTGTAGCCGTAGTTAGGCCACCACTTCAAGAACTCTGTAGCACCGCCTACATA
CCTCGCTCTGCTAATCCTGTTACCAGTGGCTGCTGCCAGTGGCGATAAGTCGTGTCTTACCGGGTTGGAC
TCAAGACGATAGTTACCGGATAAGGCGCAGCGGTCGGGCTGAACGGGGGGTTCGTGCACACAGCCCAGCT
TGGAGCGAACGACCTACACCGAACTGAGATACCTACAGCGTGAGCTATGAGAAAGCGCCACGCTTCCCGA
AGGGAGAAAGGCGGACAGGTATCCGGTAAGCGGCAGGGTCGGAACAGGAGAGCGCACGAGGGAGCTTCCA
GGGGGAAACGCCTGGTATCTTTATAGTCCTGTCGGGTTTCGCCACCTCTGACTTGAGCGTCGATTTTTGT
GATGCTCGTCAGGGGGGCGGAGCCTATGGAAAAACGCCAGCAACGCGGCCTTTTTACGGTTCCTGGCCTT
TTGCTGGCCTTTTGCTCACATGTTCTTTCCTGCGTTATCCCCTGATTCTGTGGATAACCGTATTACCGCC
TTTGAGTGAGCTGATACCGCTCGCCGCAGCCGAACGACCGAGCGCAGCGAGTCAGTGAGCGAGGAAGCGG
AAGAGCGCCCAATACGCAAACCGCCTCTCCCCGCGCGTTGGCCGATTCATTAATGCAGCTGGCACGACAG
GTTTCCC
Features (pLannotate 1.2.2; 24 found; start..end, strand, type, name):
     33..54      +  protein_bind   CAP binding site: CAP binding activates transcription in the presence of cAMP. E. coli catabolite activator protein
     69..99      +  promoter       lac promoter: promoter for the E. coli lac operon
    107..123     +  protein_bind   lac operator: The lac repressor binds to the lac operator to inhibit transcription in E. coli. This inhibition can be relieved by adding lactose or isopropyl-β-D-thiogalactopyranoside (IPTG). lac repressor encoded by lacI
    176..555     +  enhancer       CMV enhancer: human cytomegalovirus immediate early enhancer
    556..759     +  promoter       CMV promoter: human cytomegalovirus (CMV) immediate early promoter
    895..938     +  intron         CMV intron (fragment): modified intron A from human cytomegalovirus
    990..1008    +  promoter       SP6 promoter: promoter for bacteriophage SP6 RNA polymerase
   1012..1049    +  CDS            IgH signal sequence (fragment): signal sequence from the mouse immunoglobulin heavy chain variable region
   1092..1808    +  CDS            Citrine: enhanced variant of YFP (Heikal et al., 2001) mammalian codon-optimized
   1833..4442    +  CDS            Bcar1: BCAR1_MOUSE - Also known as Cas, Crkas. Experimental evidence at protein level: Swiss-Prot protein existence level 1. Docking protein which plays a central coordinating role for tyrosine kinase-based signaling related to cell adhesion (By similarity). Implicated in induction of cell migration and cell branching (PubMed:25499443). Involved in the BCAR3-mediated inhibition of TGFB signaling (PubMed:25499443). From Mus musculus (Mouse).
   4446..4466    +  CDS            FLAG (fragment): FLAG® epitope tag, followed by an enterokinase cleavage site
   4865..4882    +  promoter       ARG4 promoter (fragment): S. cerevisiae ARG4
   4898..4915    +  misc_feature   MCS (fragment): pUC18/19 multiple cloning site
   4940..5074    +  polyA_signal   SV40 poly(A) signal: SV40 polyadenylation signal
   5143..5500    +  promoter       SV40 promoter: SV40 enhancer and early promoter
   5519..5673    +  CDS            lacZα (fragment): LacZα fragment of β-galactosidase; lacZ fragment
   5679..5730    -  misc_feature   bom (fragment): basis of mobility region from pBR322
   5749..6129    +  rep_origin     M13 ori (sequence partly withheld): M13 bacteriophage origin of replication; arrow indicates direction of (+) strand synthesis
   6205..6254    -  misc_feature   bom (fragment): basis of mobility region from pBR322
   6356..6391    -  CDS            rop (fragment): Rop protein, which maintains plasmids at low copy number; rop
   6486..6590    +  promoter       AmpR promoter: bla
   6591..7451    +  CDS            AmpR: β-lactamase; bla; confers resistance to ampicillin, carbenicillin, and related antibiotics
   7622..8210    +  rep_origin     ori: high-copy-number ColE1/pMB1/pBR322/pUC origin of replication
   8393..20      +  CDS            lacI (fragment) (across the origin): lac repressor; lacI; The lac repressor binds to the lac operator to inhibit transcription in E. coli. This inhibition can be relieved by adding lactose or isopropyl-β-D-thiogalactopyranoside (IPTG).
