[The description below was written by a language model from this plasmid's Addgene catalogue record and pLannotate feature annotations shown in this document.]
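Description:
pGFP Cas is a mammalian expression plasmid of about 8.5 kb, built on the pGZ21dxZ backbone, that produces a fluorescently tagged form of the adhesion-signalling docking protein p130Cas (Bcar1). It is propagated in E. coli as a high-copy plasmid through a ColE1/pUC-type origin and selected with ampicillin via the bla gene. An M13 phage origin is also present. The scattered lac, lacZα, lacI, rop and bom fragments appear to be remnants of the parental cloning vectors. No mammalian drug-selection marker is annotated, so the record points to transient expression. An SV40 enhancer/early promoter lies downstream of the expression cassette, but no intact gene is annotated after it.

The expression unit is driven by the human CMV immediate-early enhancer and promoter, followed by a fragment of CMV intron A and an SP6 promoter. The fluorescent protein reading frame comes next, then the Cas coding sequence, a C-terminal FLAG epitope and an SV40 polyadenylation signal. According to the catalogue entry the Cas cDNA is from rat and was inserted between BamHI and EcoRI sites. The automated annotation matched it to the closely related mouse Bcar1 protein. The annotation also labels the fluorescent protein as Citrine, which agrees with the depositor's note that the backbone carries GFP21, a variant whose sequence resembles YFP but whose excitation and emission resemble GFP. A short fragment resembling an immunoglobulin heavy-chain signal sequence is called just upstream of the fluorescent protein, and its significance is not stated.

The resulting GFP-Cas-FLAG fusion allows Cas to be visualised in transfected mammalian cells and detected or purified through the FLAG tag. The record gives its purpose only as mammalian expression of GFP-Cas.
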