Addgene plasmid #50729: pGFP Cas
Purpose: mammalian expression of GFP-Cas. Note-This plasmid contains GFP21, which has a sequence similar to YFP, but emission/excitation similar to GFP.
Depositing lab: Kenneth Yamada.
Backbone
  Vector backbone: pGZ21dxZ
  Backbone manufacturer: Yamada Lab
  Vector type: Mammalian Expression
Growth in bacteria
  Bacterial resistance: Ampicillin, 100 μg/mL
  Growth temperature: 37°C
  Growth strain: DH5alpha
  Copy number: High Copy
Gene/Insert
  Gene/Insert name: Cas (alt names: breast cancer anti-estrogen resistance 1; p130Cas; Bcar1)
  Species: R. norvegicus (rat)
  Entrez Gene: Bcar1 (a.k.a. Cas, Crkas, P130CAS)
  Promoter: CMV
  Tag / fusion protein: GFP (N terminal on backbone); FLAG (C terminal on insert)
  Cloning method: Restriction Enzyme; 5′ cloning site BamHI (unknown if destroyed); 3′ cloning site EcoRI (unknown if destroyed)
  Sequencing primers: 5′ GFP FW (AAAGACCCCAACGAGAAGCG); 3′ GFP ASO (TTGTAACCATTATAAGCTGC)
Resource information
  A portion of this plasmid was derived from a plasmid made by: cDNA was obtained from Dr. Hisamaru Hirai (Univ of Tokyo).
Terms and licenses: Academic/Nonprofit Terms; Industry Terms: Not Available to Industry
How to cite: pGFP Cas was a gift from Kenneth Yamada (Addgene plasmid # 50729 ; http://n2t.net/addgene:50729 ; RRID:Addgene_50729)
