>Addgene plasmid #50729 | pGFP Cas | addgene partial sequence | sequence record 78334 | EGFP-C 5'-CATGGTCCTGCTGGAGTTCGTG-3'
CTCGGCATGGACGAGCTGTACAAGGGAGGCGGATCCATGAAGTACCTGAACGTGCTGGCCAAAGCCCTCT
ATGACAACGTAGCTGAGTCTCCGGATGAACTCTCCTTCCGAAAGGGTGACATCATGACAGTGCTCGAGCG
GGACACTCAGGGCCTGGATGGCTGGTGGCTCTGCTCACTGCATGGGCGCCAGGGCATTGTGCCTGGTAAC
CGCCTCAAGATTCTGGTTGGCATGTATGACAAGAAGCCAGCAGCACCTGGACCAGGCCCACCTGCCACCC
CACCCCAGCCCCAGCCCAGCCTTCCCCAGGGCGTCCATACTCCAGTGCCTCCAGCTTCCCAGTACAGTCC
CATGCTCCCCACTGCATACCAACCCCAACCTGACAATGTGTACCTGGTACCCACTCCCAGCAAGACTCAG
CAAGGTCTCTACCAAGCCCCTGGGCCCAACCCACAGTTCCAGTCACCCCCAGCCAAACAAACATCCACAT
TCTCAAAGCAAACACCTCATCACTCATTTCCCAGCCCTGCCACAGACCTTTACCAGGTGCCTCCAGGGCC
TGGAAGTCCAGCCCAGGACATTTACCAGGTGCCACCTTCCGCTGGCACAGGGCATGACATCTACCAAGTC
CCTCCATCTTTGGACACCCGCAGCTGGGAGGGAACGAAGCCACCGGCAAAGGTGGTGGTACCTACTCGAG
TGGGACAGGGCTATGTGTACGAGGCCTCCCAGGCAGAACAGGATGAGTACGACACCCCGCGCCACCTGCT
AGCTCCAGGTTCCCAGGACATCTATGATGTGCCCCCTGTTCGAGGACTGCTTCCCAACCAGTATGGCCAG
GAGGTATATGACACCCCGCCTATGGCAGTCAAAGGCCCCAATGGCCGAGACCCGTTGTTGGATGTGTATG
ACGTGCCCCCTA
